Addgene plasmid #152733: pGBW-m4133667
Purpose: Mammalian expression plasmid for SARS-CoV-2 ORF8 protein
Depositing lab: Ginkgo Bioworks & Benjie Chen. Depositing organization: Ginkgo Bioworks.
Backbone
  Vector backbone: pTwist_CMV_Hygro_6
  Backbone size w/o insert (bp): 6525
  Vector type: Mammalian Expression
  Selectable markers: Hygromycin
Growth in bacteria
  Bacterial resistance: Ampicillin, 100 μg/mL
  Growth temperature: 37°C
  Growth strain: DH5alpha
  Copy number: High Copy
Gene/Insert
  Gene/Insert name: SARS-CoV-2 ORF8 protein
  Species: Severe acute respiratory syndrome coronavirus 2
  Insert size (bp): 359
  Mutation: wt
  Entrez Gene: ORF8 (a.k.a. GU280_gp09)
  Promoter: CMV
  Tag / fusion protein: Cleavable TEV;TapTag (C terminal on backbone)
  Cloning method: Unknown
Resource information
  A portion of this plasmid was derived from a plasmid made by: GinkgoBioworks
Depositor comments: NCBI reference sequence: YP_009724396.1
How to cite: pGBW-m4133667 was a gift from Ginkgo Bioworks & Benjie Chen (Addgene plasmid # 152733 ; http://n2t.net/addgene:152733 ; RRID:Addgene_152733)
