[The description below was written by a language model from this plasmid's Addgene catalogue record and pLannotate feature annotations shown in this document.]
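Description:
pGBW-m4133667 is a mammalian expression plasmid built on the pTwist_CMV_Hygro_6 backbone for producing the wild-type SARS-CoV-2 ORF8 accessory protein in cultured mammalian cells. It is propagated in E. coli as a high-copy plasmid through a ColE1/pUC-type origin and is selected with ampicillin via a full-length β-lactamase gene. A short additional β-lactamase fragment is also annotated and appears to be a backbone remnant. For selection in mammalian cells, a separate cassette places a hygromycin B phosphotransferase gene under the human ubiquitin C promoter, followed by a synthetic polyadenylation signal.

The ORF8 coding sequence sits downstream of CMV immediate-early enhancer and promoter elements. The annotation software resolves these as an enhancer plus promoter fragments, including a match to a truncated CMV variant, while the catalogue simply lists the promoter as CMV. The catalogue describes a backbone-encoded C-terminal TEV-cleavable TAP tag. The feature table is consistent with this: downstream of ORF8 it shows a short fragment matching myosin light chain kinase 2, which is the likely source of a calmodulin-binding peptide, and then a fragment of Staphylococcus aureus protein A containing IgG-binding domains. The TEV site itself is not separately annotated. Such a tag typically allows two-step affinity purification, with IgG capture, protease release and then calmodulin binding. An SV40 polyadenylation signal follows the tag, although it is annotated on the opposite strand. The expression unit is bracketed by β-globin insulator elements and by bacterial rrnG and T7 terminators, which help isolate it from neighbouring transcription.

The tag suggests use in purifying ORF8 and recovering associated host proteins, although the record states the purpose only as mammalian expression.
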