Features (pLannotate 1.2.2; 21 found; start..end, strand, type, name):
      5..367     +  CDS            NS8_SARS2: Experimental evidence at protein level: Swiss-Prot protein existence level 1. Plays a role in modulating host immune response (PubMed:31986261). Binds to IL17RA receptor, leading to IL17 pathway activation and an increased secretion of pro-inflammatory factors. Contributes to cytokine storm during COVID-19 infection. From Severe acute respiratory syndrome coronavirus 2 (2019-nCoV) (SARS-CoV-2).
    422..499     +  CDS            MYLK2 (fragment): MYLK2_HUMAN - Experimental evidence at protein level: Swiss-Prot protein existence level 1. Implicated in the level of global muscle contraction and cardiac function. Phosphorylates a specific serine in the N-terminus of a myosin light chain. From Homo sapiens (Human).
    581..931     +  CDS            spa (fragment): SPA_STAAU - Experimental evidence at protein level: Swiss-Prot protein existence level 1. Plays a role in the inhibition of the host innate and adaptive immune responses. Possesses five immunoglobulin-binding domains that capture both the fragment crystallizable region (Fc region) and the Fab region (part of Ig that identifies antigen) of immunoglobulins (By similarity). In turn, Staphylococcus aureus is protected from phagocytic killing via inhibition of Ig Fc region. In addition, the host elicited B-cell response is prevented due to a decrease of antibody-secreting cell proliferation that en
   1012..1133    -  polyA_signal   SV40 poly(A) signal: SV40 polyadenylation signal
   1156..1225    -  CDS            large T antigen (fragment): large T antigen from SV40 (simian virus 40)
   1248..1294    +  terminator     T7 terminator: transcription terminator for bacteriophage T7 RNA polymerase
   1324..1460    +  terminator     rrnG terminator: transcription terminator from the E. coli ribosomal RNA rrnG operon (Albrechtsen et al., 1991)
   1505..1576    +  misc_feature   3' β-globin insulator: insulator downstream of the human β-globin locus (Farrell et al., 2002)
   1802..2390    -  rep_origin     ori: high-copy-number ColE1/pMB1/pBR322/pUC origin of replication
   2562..2626    -  CDS            bla(M) (fragment): β-lactamase lacking the signal sequence; bla(M); allows cytosolic expression of β-lactamase
   2890..4099    +  promoter       UbC promoter: human ubiquitin C promoter
   4109..5130    +  CDS            HygR (fragment): hygromycin B phosphotransferase confers resistance to hygromycin
   5158..5206    +  polyA_signal   poly(A) signal: synthetic polyadenylation signal
   5472..6332    +  CDS            AmpR: β-lactamase; bla; confers resistance to ampicillin, carbenicillin, and related antibiotics
   6345..6481    +  terminator     rrnG terminator: transcription terminator from the E. coli ribosomal RNA rrnG operon (Albrechtsen et al., 1991)
   6626..6697    +  misc_feature   5' β-globin insulator: insulator upstream of the human β-globin locus (Farrell et al., 2002)
   6702..6748    -  terminator     T7 terminator: transcription terminator for bacteriophage T7 RNA polymerase
   6766..6814    -  polyA_signal   poly(A) signal: synthetic polyadenylation signal
   6895..7198    +  enhancer       CMV enhancer: human cytomegalovirus immediate early enhancer
   7271..7288    -  promoter       CMV promoter (fragment): human cytomegalovirus (CMV) immediate early promoter
   7351..7402    +  promoter       CMVd2 promoter: truncated human cytomegalovirus (CMV) immediate early promoter that yields moderately reduced expression relative to the full-length promoter
>Addgene plasmid #152733 | pGBW-m4133667 | depositor full sequence | sequence record 295745 | Full Sequence
CACCATGAAATTCTTAGTGTTTCTTGGGATCATTACAACGGTCGCAGCTTTTCATCAGGAATGCAGCCTA
CAATCGTGTACCCAGCACCAGCCGTACGTTGTGGACGATCCTTGCCCCATCCACTTCTATTCTAAGTGGT
ACATACGGGTAGGCGCGAGGAAGAGTGCACCACTCATTGAGTTGTGTGTGGACGAGGCCGGTTCAAAATC
CCCAATCCAGTATATAGATATTGGAAATTACACTGTCTCCTGTCTGCCCTTCACCATCAACTGCCAAGAA
CCTAAGCTGGGAAGCCTCGTTGTGAGATGCTCTTTTTATGAGGATTTTCTTGAATACCACGACGTCCGTG
TGGTTCTGGACTTCATTGAAAACCTTTACTTTCAGTCGGGACGGCGAATCCCGGGGCTGATAAATCCCTG
GAAAAGGAGATGGAAGAAGAACTTTATTGCAGTGTCTGCGGCTAACCGGTTCAAAAAGATCAGTTCAAGC
GGCGCCCTAGATTACGACATTCCTACGACCGCCTCCGAGAATCTCTATTTCCAGGGTGAATTTGGCTTGG
CACAACATGACGAGGCCGTCGATAACAAGTTTAATAAAGAACAGCAGAACGCTTTCTATGAGATCCTTCA
CTTACCAAATCTGAACGAAGAGCAACGCAACGCTTTCATTCAGAGCCTGAAAGACGATCCCTCGCAGTCT
GCAAATCTCCTGGCCGAAGCCAAGAAGCTGAATGACGCACAGGCTCCAAAAGTTGATAACAAGTTTAACA
AGGAGCAGCAGAATGCTTTCTACGAGATATTGCACCTTCCTAATCTGAATGAGGAACAAAGAAATGCATT
TATCCAGTCCCTAAAAGACGATCCATCACAGAGTGCCAACCTGCTTGCGGAAGCCAAAAAGCTCAATGAT
GCCCAGGCCCCGAAAGTAGACGCGAACCATCAATAAGGATCCGCAGGCCTCTGCTAGCTTGACTGACTGA
GATACAGCGTACCTTCAGCTCACAGACATGATAAGATACATTGATGAGTTTGGACAAACCACAACTAGAA
TGCAGTGAAAAAAATGCTTTATTTGTGAAATTTGTGATGCTATTGCTTTATTTGTAACCATTATAAGCTG
CAATAAACAAGTTAACAACAACAATTGCATTCATTTTATGTTTCAGGTTCAGGGGGAGGTGTGGGAGGTT
TTTTAAAGCAAGTAAAACCTCTACAAATGTGGTATTGGCCCATCTCTATCGGTATCGTAGCATAACCCCT
TGGGGCCTCTAAACGGGTCTTGAGGGGTTTTTTGTGCCCCTCGGGCCGGATTGCTATCTACCGGCATTGG
CGCAGAAAAAAATGCCTGATGCGACGCTGCGCGTCTTATACTCCCACATATGCCAGATTCAGCAACGGAT
ACGGCTTCCCCAACTTGCCCACTTCCATACGTGTCCTCCTTACCAGAAATTTATCCTTAAGGTCGTCAGC
TATCCTGCAGGCGATCTCTCGATTTCGATCAAGACATTCCTTTAATGGTCTTTTCTGGACACCACTAGGG
GTCAGAAGTAGTTCATCAAACTTTCTTCCCTCCCTAATCTCATTGGTTACCTTGGGCTATCGAAACTTAA
TTAACCAGTCAAGTCAGCTACTTGGCGAGATCGACTTGTCTGGGTTTCGACTACGCTCAGAATTGCGTCA
GTCAAGTTCGATCTGGTCCTTGCTATTGCACCCGTTCTCCGATTACGAGTTTCATTTAAATCATGTGAGC
AAAAGGCCAGCAAAAGGCCAGGAACCGTAAAAAGGCCGCGTTGCTGGCGTTTTTCCATAGGCTCCGCCCC
CCTGACGAGCATCACAAAAATCGACGCTCAAGTCAGAGGTGGCGAAACCCGACAGGACTATAAAGATACC
AGGCGTTTCCCCCTGGAAGCTCCCTCGTGCGCTCTCCTGTTCCGACCCTGCCGCTTACCGGATACCTGTC
CGCCTTTCTCCCTTCGGGAAGCGTGGCGCTTTCTCATAGCTCACGCTGTAGGTATCTCAGTTCGGTGTAG
GTCGTTCGCTCCAAGCTGGGCTGTGTGCACGAACCCCCCGTTCAGCCCGACCGCTGCGCCTTATCCGGTA
ACTATCGTCTTGAGTCCAACCCGGTAAGACACGACTTATCGCCACTGGCAGCAGCCACTGGTAACAGGAT
TAGCAGAGCGAGGTATGTAGGCGGTGCTACAGAGTTCTTGAAGTGGTGGCCTAACTACGGCTACACTAGA
AGAACAGTATTTGGTATCTGCGCTCTGCTGAAGCCAGTTACCTTCGGAAAAAGAGTTGGTAGCTCTTGAT
CCGGCAAACAAACCACCGCTGGTAGCGGTGGTTTTTTTGTTTGCAAGCAGCAGATTACGCGCAGAAAAAA
AGGATCTCAAGAAGATCCTTTGATCTTTTCTACGGGGTCTGACGCTCAGTGGAACGAAAACTCACGTTAA
GGGATTTTGGTCATGAGATTATCAAAAAGGATCTTCACCTAGATCCTTTTAAATTAAAAATGAAGTTTTA
AATCAATCTAAAGTATATATGAGTAAACTTGGTCTGACAGTTACCAATGCTTAATCAGTGAGGCACCTAT
CTCAGCGATCTGTCTATTTCGTTCATCCATAGTTGCATTTAAATTTCCGAACTCTCCAAGGCCCTCGTCG
GAAAATCTTCAAACCTTTCGTCCGATCCATCTTGCAGGCTACCTCTCGAACGAACTATCGCAAGTCTCTT
GGCCGGCCTTGCGCCTTGGCTATTGCTTGGCAGCGCCTATCGCCAGGTATTACTCCAATCCCGAATATCC
GAGATCGGGATCACCCGAGAGAAGTTCAACCTACATCCTCAATCCCGATCTATCCGAGATCCGAGGAATA
TCGAAATCGGGGCGCGCCTGGCCTCCGCGCCGGGTTTTGGCGCCTCCCGCGGGCGCCCCCCTCGTCACGG
CGAGCGCTGCCACGTCAGACGAAGGGCGCAGGAGCGTCCTGATCCTTCCGCCCGGACGCTCAGGACAGCG
GCCCGCTGCTCATAAGACTCGGCCTTAGAACCCCAGTATCAGCAGAAGGACATTTTAGGACGGGACTTGG
GTGACTCTAGGGCACTGGTTTTCTTTCCAGAGAGCGGAACAGGCGAGGAAAAGTAGTCCCTTCTCGGCGA
TTCTGCGGAGGGATCTCCGTGGGGCGGTGAACGCCGATGATTATATAAGGACGCGCCGGGTGTGGCACAG
CTAGTTCCGTCGCAGCCGGGATTTGGGTCGCGGTTCTTGTTTGTGGATCGCTGTGATCGTCACTTGGTGA
GTAGCGGGCTGCTGGGCTGGCCGGGGCTTTCGTGGCCGCCGGGCCGCTCGGTGGGACGGAAGCGTGTGGA
GAGACCGCCAAGGGCTGTAGTCTGGGTCCGCGAGCAAGGTTGCCCTGAACTGGGGGTTGGGGGGAGCGCA
GCAAAATGGCGGCTGTTCCCGAGTCTTGAATGGAAGACGCTTGTGAGGCGGGCTGTGAGGTCGTTGAAAC
AAGGTGGGGGGCATGGTGGGCGGCAAGAACCCAAGGTCTTGAGCCCTTCGCTAATGCGGGAAAGCTCTTA
TTCGGGTGAGATGGGCTGGGCACCATCTGGGGACCCTGACGTGAAGTTTGTCACTGACTGGAGAACTCGG
TTTGTCGTCTGTTGCGGGGGCGGCAGTTATGGCGGTGCCGTTGGGCAGTGCACCCGTACCTTTGGGAGCG
CGCGCCCTCGTCGTGTCGTGACGTCACCCGTTCTGTTGGCTTATAATGCAGGGTGGGGCCACCTGCCGGT
AGGTGTGCGGTAGGCTTTTCTCCGTCGCAGGACGCAGGGTTCGGGCCTAGGGTAGGCTCTCCTGAATCGA
CAGGCGCCGGACCTCTGGTGAGGGGAGGGATAAGTGAGGCGTCAGTTTCTTTGGTCGGTTTTATGTACCT
ATCTTCTTAAGTAGCTGAAGCTCCGGTTTTGAACTATGCGCTCGGGGTTGGCGAGTGTGTTTTGTGAAGT
TTTTTAGGCACCTTTTGAAATGTAATCATTTGGGTCAATATGTAATTTTCAGTGTTAGACTTGTAAATTG
TCCGCTAAATTCTGGCCGTTTTTGGCTTTTTTGTTAGACAACATGGGTAAAAAGCCTGAACTCACCGCGA
CGTCTGTCGAGAAGTTTCTGATCGAAAAGTTCGACAGCGTCTCCGACCTGATGCAGCTCTCGGAGGGCGA
AGAATCTCGTGCTTTCAGCTTCGATGTAGGAGGGCGTGGATATGTCCTGCGGGTAAATAGCTGCGCCGAT
GGTTTCTACAAAGATCGTTATGTTTATCGGCACTTTGCATCCGCCGCGCTCCCGATTCCGGAAGTGCTTG
ACATTGGGGAGTTCAGCGAGAGCCTGACCTATTGCATCTCCCGCCGTGCACAGGGTGTCACGTTGCAAGA
CCTGCCTGAAACCGAACTGCCCGCTGTTCTGCAGCCGGTCGCGGAGGCAATGGATGCCATCGCTGCCGCC
GATCTTAGCCAGACGAGCGGGTTCGGCCCATTCGGACCGCAAGGAATCGGTCAATACACTACATGGCGTG
ATTTCATATGCGCGATTGCTGATCCCCATGTGTATCACTGGCAAACTGTGATGGACGACACCGTCAGTGC
GTCCGTCGCGCAGGCTCTCGATGAGCTGATGCTTTGGGCCGAGGACTGCCCCGAAGTCCGGCACCTCGTG
CACGCGGATTTCGGCTCCAACAATGTCCTGACGGACAATGGCCGCATAACAGCGGTCATTGACTGGAGCG
AGGCGATGTTCGGGGATTCCCAATACGAGGTCGCCAACATCTTCTTCTGGAGGCCGTGGTTGGCTTGTAT
GGAGCAGCAGACGCGCTACTTCGAGCGGAGGCATCCGGAGCTTGCAGGATCGCCCCGGCTCCGGGCGTAT
ATGCTCCGCATTGGTCTTGACCAACTCTATCAGAGCTTGGTTGACGGCAATTTCGATGATGCAGCTTGGG
CGCAGGGTCGATGCGACGCAATCGTCCGATCCGGAGCCGGGACTGTCGGGCGTACACAAATCGCCCGCAG
AAGCGCCGCCGTCTGGACCGATGGCTGTGTAGAAGTACTCGCCGATAGTGGAAACCGACGCCCCAGCACT
CGTCCGAGGGCAAAGGAATAAGCTAGTATGTAAGCCTAGTCTTAGATAATAAAATCGCTATCCATCGAAG
ATGGATGTGTGTTGGTTTTTTGTGTGTGTAACGCTAGGCGCGCCTGGTGTACCGAGAACGATCCTCTCAG
TGCGAGTCTCGACGATCCATATCGTTGCTTGGCAGTCAGCCAGTCGGAATCCAGCTTGGGACCCAGGAAG
TCCAATCGTCAGATATTGTACTCAAGCCTGGTCACGGCAGCGTACCGATCTGTTTAAACCTAGATATTGA
TAGTCTGATCGGTCAACGTATAATCGAGTCCTAGCTTTTGCAAACATCTATCAAGAGACAGGATCAGCAG
GAGGCTTTCGCATGAGTATTCAACATTTCCGTGTCGCCCTTATTCCCTTTTTTGCGGCATTTTGCCTTCC
TGTTTTTGCTCACCCAGAAACGCTGGTGAAAGTAAAAGATGCTGAAGATCAGTTGGGTGCGCGAGTGGGT
TACATCGAACTGGATCTCAACAGCGGTAAGATCCTTGAGAGTTTTCGCCCCGAAGAACGCTTTCCAATGA
TGAGCACTTTTAAAGTTCTGCTATGTGGCGCGGTATTATCCCGTATTGACGCCGGGCAAGAGCAACTCGG
TCGCCGCATACACTATTCTCAGAATGACTTGGTTGAGTATTCACCAGTCACAGAAAAGCATCTTACGGAT
GGCATGACAGTAAGAGAATTATGCAGTGCTGCCATAACCATGAGTGATAACACTGCGGCCAACTTACTTC
TGACAACGATTGGAGGACCGAAGGAGCTAACCGCTTTTTTGCACAACATGGGGGATCATGTAACTCGCCT
TGATCGTTGGGAACCGGAGCTGAATGAAGCCATACCAAACGACGAGCGTGACACCACGATGCCTGTAGCA
ATGGCAACAACCTTGCGTAAACTATTAACTGGCGAACTACTTACTCTAGCTTCCCGGCAACAGTTGATAG
ACTGGATGGAGGCGGATAAAGTTGCAGGACCACTTCTGCGCTCGGCCCTTCCGGCTGGCTGGTTTATTGC
TGATAAATCTGGAGCCGGTGAGCGTGGGTCTCGCGGTATCATTGCAGCACTGGGGCCAGATGGTAAGCCC
TCCCGTATCGTAGTTATCTACACGACGGGGAGTCAGGCAACTATGGATGAACGAAATAGACAGATCGCTG
AGATAGGTGCCTCACTGATTAAGCATTGGTAACCGATTCTAGGTGCATTGGCGCAGAAAAAAATGCCTGA
TGCGACGCTGCGCGTCTTATACTCCCACATATGCCAGATTCAGCAACGGATACGGCTTCCCCAACTTGCC
CACTTCCATACGTGTCCTCCTTACCAGAAATTTATCCTTAAGATCGTTTAAACTCGACTCTGGCTCTATC
GAATCTCCGTCGTTTCGAGCTTACGCGAACAGCCGTGGCGCTCATTTGCTCGTCGGGCATCGAATCTCGT
CAGCTATCGTCAGCTTACCTTTTTGGCAGCGATCGCGGCTCCCGACATCTTGGACCATTAGCTCCACAGG
TATCTTCTTCCCTCTAGTGGTCATAACAGCAGCTTCAGCTACCTCTCAATTCAAAAAACCCCTCAAGACC
CGTTTAGAGGCCCCAAGGGGTTATGCTATCAATCGTTGCGTTACACACACAAAAAACCAACACACATCCA
TCTTCGATGGATAGCGATTTTATTATCTAACTGCTGATCGAGTGTAGCCAGATCTAGTAATCAATTACGG
GGTCATTAGTTCATAGCCCATATATGGAGTTCCGCGTTACATAACTTACGGTAAATGGCCCGCCTGGCTG
ACCGCCCAACGACCCCCGCCCATTGACGTCAATAATGACGTATGTTCCCATAGTAACGCCAATAGGGACT
TTCCATTGACGTCAATGGGTGGAGTATTTACGGTAAACTGCCCACTTGGCAGTACATCAAGTGTATCATA
TGCCAAGTACGCCCCCTATTGACGTCAATGACGGTAAATGGCCCGCCTGGCATTATGCCCAGTACATGAC
CTTATGGGACTTTCCTACTTGGCAGTACATCTACGTATTAGTCATCGCTATTACCATGCTGATGCGGTTT
TGGCAGTACATCAATGGGCGTGGATAGCGGTTTGACTCACGGGGATTTCCAAGTCTCCACCCCATTGACG
TCAATGGGAGTTTGTTTTGGCACCAAAATCAACGGGACTTTCCAAAATGTCGTAACAACTCCGCCCCATT
GACGCAAATGGGCGGTAGGCGTGTACGGTGGGAGGTCTATATAAGCAGAGCTGGTTTAGTGAACCGTCAG
ATCAGATCTTTGTCGATCCTACCATCCACTCGACACACCCGCCAGCGGCCGC
